>Addgene plasmid #108187 | UBQ10:sXVE:GFP1–9 | addgene full sequence | sequence record 208478 | Addgene NGS Result
GTGTTCGGGGGTGCGATAAACCCAGCGAACCATTTGAGGTGATAGGTAAGATTATACCGAGGTATGAAAA
CGAGAATTGGACCTTTACAGAATTACTCTATGAAGCGCCATATTTAAAAAGCTACCAAGACGAAGAGGAT
GAAGAGGATGAGGAGGCAGATTGCCTTGAATATATTGACAATACTGATAAGATAATATATCTTTTATATA
GAAGATATCGCCGTATGTAAGGATTTCAGGGGGCAAGGCATAGGCAGCGCGCTTATCAATATATCTATAG
AATGGGCAAAGCATAAAAACTTGCATGGACTAATGCTTGAAACCCAGGACAATAACCTTATAGCTTGTAA
ATTCTATCATAATTGGGTAATGACTCCAACTTATTGATAGTGTTTTATGTTCAGATAATGCCCGATGACT
TTGTCATGCAGCTCCACCGATTTTGAGAACGACAGCGACTTCCGTCCCAGCCGTGCCAGGTGCTGCCTCA
GATTCAGGTTATGCCGCTCAATTCGCTGCGTATATCGCTTGCTGATTACGTGCAGCTTTCCCTTCAGGCG
GGATTCATACAGCGGCCAGCCATCCGTCATCCATATCACCACGTCAAAGGGTGACAGCAGGCTCATAAGA
CGCCCCAGCGTCGCCATAGTGCGTTCACCGAATACGTGCGCAACAACCGTCTTCCGGAGACTGTCATACG
CGTAAAACAGCCAGCGCTGGCGCGATTTAGCCCCGACATAGCCCCACTGTTCGTCCATTTCCGCGCAGAC
GATGACGTCACTGCCCGGCTGTATGCGCGAGGTTACCGACTGCGGCCTGAGTTTTTTAAGTGACGTAAAA
TCGTGTTGAGGCCAACGCCCATAATGCGGGCTGTTGCCCGGCATCCAACGCCATTCATGGCCATATCAAT
GATTTTCTGGTGCGTACCGGGTTGAGAAGCGGTGTAAGTGAACTGCAGTTGCCATGTTTTACGGCAGTGA
GAGCAGAGATAGCGCTGATGTCCGGCGGTGCTTTTGCCGTTACGCACCACCCCGTCAGTAGCTGAACAGG
AGGGACAGCTGATAGAAACAGAAGCCACTGGAGCACCTCAAAAACACCATCATACACTAAATCAGTAAGT
TGGCAGCATCACCCATAATTGTGGTTTCAAAATCGGCTCCGTCGATACTATGTTATACGCCAACTTTGAA
AACAACTTTGAAAAAGCTGTTTTCTGGTATTTAAGGTTTTAGAATGCAAGGAACAGTGAATTGGAGTTCG
TCTTGTTATAATTAGCTTCTTGGGGTATCTTTAAATACTGTAGAAAAGAGGAAGGAAATAATAAATGGCT
AAAATGAGAATATCACCGGAATTGAAAAAACTGATCGAAAAATACCGCTGCGTAAAAGATACGGAAGGAA
TGTCTCCTGCTAAGGTATATAAGCTGGTGGGAGAAAATGAAAACCTATATTTAAAAATGACGGACAGCCG
GTATAAAGGGACCACCTATGATGTGGAACGGGAAAAGGACATGATGCTATGGCTGGAAGGAAAGCTGCCT
GTTCCAAAGGTCCTGCACTTTGAACGGCATGATGGCTGGAGCAATCTGCTCATGAGTGAGGCCGATGGCG
TCCTTTGCTCGGAAGAGTATGAAGATGAACAAAGCCCTGAAAAGATTATCGAGCTGTATGCGGAGTGCAT
CAGGCTCTTTCACTCCATCGACATATCGGATTGTCCCTATACGAATAGCTTAGACAGCCGCTTAGCCGAA
TTGGATTACTTACTGAATAACGATCTGGCCGATGTGGATTGCGAAAACTGGGAAGAAGACACTCCATTTA
AAGATCCGCGCGAGCTGTATGATTTTTTAAAGACGGAAAAGCCCGAAGAGGAACTTGTCTTTTCCCACGG
CGACCTGGGAGACAGCAACATCTTTGTGAAAGATGGCAAAGTAAGTGGCTTTATTGATCTTGGGAGAAGC
GGCAGGGCGGACAAGTGGTATGACATTGCCTTCTGCGTCCGGTCGATCAGGGAGGATATCGGGGAAGAAC
AGTATGTCGAGCTATTTTTTGACTTACTGGGGATCAAGCCTGATTGGGAGAAAATAAAATATTATATTTT
ACTGGATGAATTGTTTTAGTACCTAGATGTGGCGCAACGATGCCGGCGACAAGCAGGAGCGCACCGACTT
CTTCCGCATCAAGTGTTTTGGCTCTCAGGCCGAGGCCCACGGCAAGTATTTGGGCAAGGGGTCGCTGGTA
TTCGTGCAGGGCAAGATTCGGAATACCAAGTACGAGAAGGACGGCCAGACGGTCTACGGGACCGACTTCA
TTGCCGATAAGGTGGATTATCTGGACACCAAGGCACCAGGCGGGTCAAATCAGGAATAAGGGCACATTGC
CCCGGCGTGAGTCGGGGCAATCCCGCAAGGAGGGTGAATGAATCGGACGTTTGACCGGAAGGCATACAGG
CAAGAACTGATCGACGCGGGGTTTTCCGCCGAGGATGCCGAAACCATCGCAAGCCGCACCGTCATGCGTG
CGCCCCGCGAAACCTTCCAGTCCGTCGGCTCGATGGTCCAGCAAGCTACGGCCAAGATCGAGCGCGACAG
CGTGCAACTGGCTCCCCCTGCCCTGCCCGCGCCATCGGCCGCCGTGGAGCGTTCGCGTCGTCTCGAACAG
GAGGCGGCAGGTTTGGCGAAGTCGATGACCATCGACACGCGAGGAACTATGACGACCAAGAAGCGAAAAA
CCGCCGGCGAGGACCTGGCAAAACAGGTCAGCGAGGCCAAGCAGGCCGCGTTGCTGAAACACACGAAGCA
GCAGATCAAGGAAATGCAGCTTTCCTTGTTCGATATTGCGCCGTGGCCGGACACGATGCGAGCGATGCCA
AACGACACGGCCCGCTCTGCCCTGTTCACCACGCGCAACAAGAAAATCCCGCGCGAGGCGCTGCAAAACA
AGGTCATTTTCCACGTCAACAAGGACGTGAAGATCACCTACACCGGCGTCGAGCTGCGGGCCGACGATGA
CGAACTGGTGTGGCAGCAGGTGTTGGAGTACGCGAAGCGCACCCCTATCGGCGAGCCGATCACCTTCACG
TTCTACGAGCTTTGCCAGGACCTGGGCTGGTCGATCAATGGCCGGTATTACACGAAGGCCGAGGAATGCC
TGTCGCGCCTACAGGCGACGGCGATGGGCTTCACGTCCGACCGCGTTGGGCACCTGGAATCGGTGTCGCT
GCTGCACCGCTTCCGCGTCCTGGACCGTGGCAAGAAAACGTCCCGTTGCCAGGTCCTGATCGACGAGGAA
ATCGTCGTGCTGTTTGCTGGCGACCACTACACGAAATTCATATGGGAGAAGTACCGCAAGCTGTCGCCGA
CGGCCCGACGGATGTTCGACTATTTCAGCTCGCACCGGGAGCCGTACCCGCTCAAGCTGGAAACCTTCCG
CCTCATGTGCGGATCGGATTCCACCCGCGTGAAGAAGTGGCGCGAGCAGGTCGGCGAAGCCTGCGAAGAG
TTGCGAGGCAGCGGCCTGGTGGAACACGCCTGGGTCAATGATGACCTGGTGCATTGCAAACGCTAGGGCC
TTGTGGGGTCAGTTCCGGCTGGGGGTTCAGCAGCCAGCGCTTTACTGGCATTTCAGGAACAAGCGGGCAC
TGCTCGACGCACTTGCTTCGCTCAGTATCGCTCGGGACGCACGGCGCGCTCTACGAACTGCCGATAAACA
GAGGATTAAAATTGACAATTGTGATTAAGGCTCAGATTCGACGGCTTGGAGCGGCCGACGTGCAGGATTT
CCGCGAGATCCGATTGTCGGCCCTGAAGAAAGCTCCAGAGATGTTCGGGTCCGTTTACGAGCACGAGGAG
AAAAAGCCCATGGAGGCGTTCGCTGAACGGTTGCGAGATGCCGTGGCATTCGGCGCCTACATCGACGGCG
AGATCATTGGGCTGTCGGTCTTCAAACAGGAGGACGGCCCCAAGGACGCTCACAAGGCGCATCTGTCCGG
CGTTTTCGTGGAGCCCGAACAGCGAGGCCGAGGGGTCGCCGGTATGCTGCTGCGGGCGTTGCCGGCGGGT
TTATTGCTCGTGATGATCGTCCGACAGATTCCAACGGGAATCTGGTGGATGCGCATCTTCATCCTCGGCG
CACTTAATATTTCGCTATTCTGGAGCTTGTTGTTTATTTCGGTCTACCGCCTGCCGGGCGGGGTCGCGGC
GACGGTAGGCGCTGTGCAGCCGCTGATGGTCGTGTTCATCTCTGCCGCTCTGCTAGGTAGCCCGATACGA
TTGATGGCGGTCCTGGGGGCTATTTGCGGAACTGCGGGCGTGGCGCTGTTGGTGTTGACACCAAACGCAG
CGCTAGATCCTGTCGGCGTCGCAGCGGGCCTGGCGGGGGCGGTTTCCATGGCGTTCGGAACCGTGCTGAC
CCGCAAGTGGCAACCTCCCGTGCCTCTGCTCACCTTTACCGCCTGGCAACTGGCGGCCGGAGGACTTCTG
CTCGTTCCAGTAGCTTTAGTGTTTGATCCGCCAATCCCGATGCCTACAGGAACCAATGTTCTCGGCCTGG
CGTGGCTCGGCCTGATCGGAGCGGGTTTAACCTACTTCCTTTGGTTCCGGGGGATCTCGCGACTCGAACC
TACAGTTGTTTCCTTACTGGGCTTTCTCAGCCCCAGATCTGGGGTCGATCAGCCGGGGATGCATCAGGCC
GACAGTCGGAACTTCGGGTCCCCGACCTGTACCATTCGGTGAGCAATGGATAGGGGAGTTGATATCGTCA
ACGTTCACTTCTAAAGAAATAGCGCCACTCAGCTTCCTCAGCGGCTTTATCCAGCGATTTCCTATTATGT
CGGCATAGTTCTCAAGATCGACAGCCTGTCACGGTTAAGCGAGAAATGAATAAGAAGGCTGATAATTCGG
ATCTCTGCGAGGGAGATGATATTTGATCACAGGCAGCAACGCTCTGTCATCGTTACAATCAACATGCTAC
CCTCCGCGAGATCATCCGTGTTTCAAACCCGGCAGCTTAGTTGCCGTTCTTCCGAATAGCATCGGTAACA
TGAGCAAAGTCTGCCGCCTTACAACGGCTCTCCCGCTGACGCCGTCCCGGACTGATGGGCTGCCTGTATC
GAGTGGTGATTTTGTGCCGAGCTGCCGGTCGGGGAGCTGTTGGCTGGCTGGTGGCAGGATATATTGTGGT
GTAAACAAATTGACGCTTAGACAACTTAATAACACATTGCGGACGTTTTTAATGTACTGGGGTGGTTTTT
CTTTTCACCAGTGAGACGGGCAACAGCTGATTGCCCTTCACCGCCTGGCCCTGAGAGAGTTGCAGCAAGC
GGTCCACGCTGGTTTGCCCCAGCAGGCGAAAATCCTGTTTGATGGTGGTTCCGAAATCGGCAAAATCCCT
TATAAATCAAAAGAATAGCCCGAGATAGGGT
[37 nt withheld, positions 5422-5458]
AAAGAACGTGGACTCCAACGTCAAAGG
[141 nt withheld, positions 5486-5626]
G
[44 nt withheld, positions 5628-5671]
CATTCAGGCTGCGCAACTGTTGGGAAGGGCGATCGGTGCGGGCCTCTTCGCTATTACGCCAGCTGGCGAA
AGGGGGATGTGCTGCAAGGCGATTAAGTTGGGTAACGCCAGGGTTTTCCCAGTCACGACGTTGTAAAACG
ACGGCCAGTGAATTAATTCCCATCTTGAAAGAAATATAGTTTAAATATTTATTGATAAAATAACAAGTCA
GGTATTATAGTCCAAGCAAAAACATAAATTTATTGATGCAAGTTTAAATTCAGAAATATTTCAATAACTG
ATTATATCAGCTGGTACATTGCCGTAGATGAAAGACTGAGTGCGATATTATGTGTAATACATAAATTGAT
GATATAGCTAGCTTAGCTCATCGGGGGATCGATCCGTCGAAGCTAGCTTGGGTCCCGCTCAGAAGAACTC
GTCAAGAAGGCGATAGAAGGCGATGCGCTGCGAATCGGGAGCGGCGATACCGTAAAGCACGAGGAAGCGG
TCAGCCCATTCGCCGCCAAGCTCTTCAGCAATATCACGGGTAGCCAACGCTATGTCCTGATAGCGGTCCG
CCACACCCAGCCGGCCACAGTCGATGAATCCAGAAAAGCGGCCATTTTCCACCATGATATTCGGCAAGCA
GGCATCGCCATGGGTCACGACGAGATCCTCGCCGTCGGGCATGCGCGCCTTGAGCCTGGCGAACAGTTCG
GCTGGCGCGAGCCCCTGATGCTCTTCGTCCAGATCATCCTGATCGACAAGACCGGCTTCCATCCGAGTAC
GTGCTCGCTCGATGCGATGTTTCGCTTGGTGGTCGAATGGGCAGGTAGCCGGATCAAGCGTATGCAGCCG
CCGCATTGCATCAGCCATGATGGATACTTTCTCGGCAGGAGCAAGGTGAGATGACAGGAGATCCTGCCCC
GGCACTTCGCCCAATAGCAGCCAGTCCCTTCCCGCTTCAGTGACAACGTCGAGCACAGCTGCGCAAGGAA
CGCCCGTCGTGGCCAGCCACGATAGCCGCGCTGCCTCGTCCTGCAGTTCATTCAGGGCACCGGACAGGTC
GGTCTTGACAAAAAGAACCGGGCGCCCCTGCGCTGACAGCCGGAACACGGCGGCATCAGAGCAGCCGATT
GTCTGTTGTGCCCAGTCATAGCCGAATAGCCTCTCCACCCAAGCGGCCGGAGAACCTGCGTGCAATCCAT
CTTGTTCAATCCAAGCTCCCATGGGCCCTCGACTAGAGTCGAGATCTGGATTGAGAGTGAATATGAGACT
CTAATTGGATACCGAGGGGAATTTATGGAACGTCAGTGGAGCATTTTTGACAAGAAATATTTGCTAGCTG
ATAGTGACCTTAGGCGACTTTTGAACGCGCAATAATGGTTTCTGACGTATGTGCTTAGCTCATTAAACTC
CAGAAACCCGCGGCTGAGTGGCTCCTTCAACGTTGCGGTTCTGTCAGTTCCAAACGTAAAACGGCTTGTC
CCGCGTCATCGGCGGGGGTCATAACGTGACTCCCTTAATTCTCCGCTCATGATCTTGATCCCCTGCGCCA
TCAGATCCTTGGCGGCAAGAAAGCCATCCAGTTTACTTTGCAGGGCTTCCCAACCTTACCAGAGGGCGCC
CCAGCTGGCAATTCCGGTTCGCTTGCTGTCCATAAAACCGCCCAGTCTAGCTATCGCCATGTAAGCCCAC
TGCAAGCTACCTGCTTTCTCTTTGCGCTTGCGTTTTCCCTTGTCCAGATAGCCCAGTAGCTGACATTCAT
CCGGGGTCAGCACCGTTTCTGCGGACTGGCTTTCTACGTGTTCCGCTTCCTTTAGCAGCCCTTGCGCCCT
GAGTGCTTGCGGCAGCGTGAAGCTTCGACGAGTCAGTAATAAACGGCGTCAAAGTGGTTGCAGCCGGCAC
ACACGAGTCGTGTTTATCAACTCAAAGCACAAATACTTTTCCTCAACCTAAAAATAAGGCAATTAGCCAA
AAACAACTTTGCGTGTAAACAACGCTCAATACACGTGTCATTTTATTATTAGCTATTGCTTCACCGCCTT
AGCTTTCTCGTGACCTAGTCGTCCTCGTCTTTTCTTCTTCTTCTTCTATAAAACAATACCCAAAGAGCTC
TTCTTCTTCACAATTCAGATTTCAATTTCTCAAAATCTTAAAAACTTTCTCTCAATTCTCTCTACCGTGA
TCAAGGTAAATTTCTGTGTTCCTTATTCTCTCAAAATCTTCGATTTTGTTTTCGTTCGATCCCAATTTCG
TATATGTTCTTTGGTTTAGATTCTGTTAATCTTAGATCGAAGACGATTTTCTGGGTTTGATCGTTAGATA
TCATCTTAATTCTCGATTAGGGTTTCATAGATATCATCCGATTTGTTCAAATAATTTGAGTTTTGTCGAA
TAATTACTCTTCGATTTGTGATTTCTATCTAGTTCTGGTGTTAGTTTCTAGTTTGTGCGATCGAATTTGT
CGATTAATCTGAGTTTTTCTGATTAACAGACTAGCCCGCGGAAAATGAAGGCTCTTACTGCTAGACAACA
AGAAGTTTTTGATCTTATTAGAGATCATATTTCTCAAACTGGAATGCCTCCTACTAGAGCTGAAATTGCT
CAAAGACTTGGATTTAGGTCTCCTAATGCTGCTGAAGAACATCTTAAGGCTCTTGCTAGAAAGGGAGTTA
TTGAAATTGTTTCTGGAGCTTCAAGAGGAATTAGACTTCTTCAAGAAGAAGAAGAAGGACTTCCTCTTGT
TGGAAGAGTTGCTGCTGGAGAACCTTCTTCTGCTCCTCCTACTGATGTTTCTCTTGGAGATGAACTTCAT
CTTGATGGAGAAGATGTTGCTATGGCTCATGCTGATGCTCTTGATGATTTTGATCTTGATATGCTTGGAG
ATGGAGATTCTCCTGGACCTGGATTTACTCCTCATGATTCTGCTCCTTATGGAGCACTTGATATGGCTGA
TTTTGAATTTGAACAAATGTTTACTGATGCTCTTGGAATTGATGAATATGGAGGAGATCCTTCTGCTGGA
GATATGAGAGCTGCTAATCTTTGGCCTTCTCCTCTTATGATTAAGAGGTCTAAGAAGAACTCTCTTGCTC
TTTCTCTTACTGCTGACCAAATGGTTTCTGCTCTTCTTGATGCTGAACCTCCTATTCTTTATTCTGAATA
TGATCCTACTAGACCTTTTTCTGAGGCTTCTATGATGGGACTTCTTACTAATCTTGCTGATAGAGAACTT
GTTCATATGATTAATTGGGCTAAGAGAGTTCCTGGATTTGTTGATCTTACTCTTCATGACCAAGTTCATC
TTCTTGAATGTGCTTGGCTTGAAATTCTTATGATTGGACTTGTTTGGAGGTCTATGGAACATCCTGTTAA
ACTTCTTTTTGCTCCTAATCTTCTTCTTGATAGAAATCAAGGAAAGTGTGTTGAAGGAATGGTTGAAATT
TTTGATATGCTTCTTGCTACTTCTTCAAGATTTAGAATGATGAATCTTCAAGGAGAAGAATTTGTTTGTC
TTAAGTCTATTATTCTTCTTAATTCTGGAGTTTATACTTTTCTTTCTTCTACTCTTAAGTCTCTTGAAGA
AAAGGATCATATTCATAGAGTTCTTGATAAGATTACTGATACTCTTATTCATCTTATGGCTAAGGCTGGA
CTTACTCTTCAACAACAACATCAAAGACTTGCTCAACTTCTTCTTATTCTTTCTCATATTAGACATATGT
CTAATAAGGGAATGGAACATCTTTATTCTATGAAGTGTAAGAATGTTGTTCCTCTTTATGATCTTCTTCT
TGAAATGCTTGATGCTCATAGACTTCATGCTCCTACTTCAAGAGGAGGAGCTTCTGTTGAAGAAACTGAC
CAATCTCATCTTGCTACTGCTGGATCTACTTCTTCTCATTCTCTTCAAAAGTATTATATTACTGGAGAAG
CTGAAGGATTTCCTGCTACTGTTTGAAGATCTTGATCAAGCTCCCTGGCCAATTCCCAGAGATGTTAGCT
GAAATCATCACTAATCAGATACCAAAATATTCAAATGGAAATATCAAATAGCTTCTGTTTCATCAAAAAT
GACTCGACCTAACTGAGTAAGCATGCTTGTTCGAGTATTATGGCATTGGGAAAACTGTTTTTCTTGTACC
ATTTGTTGTGCTTGTAATTTACTGTGTTTTTTATTCGGTTTTCGCTATCGAACTGTGAAATGGAAATGGA
TGGAGAAGAGTTAATGAATGATATGGTCCTTTTGTTCATTCTCAAATTAATATTATTTGTTTTTTCTCTT
ATTTGTTGTGTGTTGAATTTGAAATTATAAGAGATATGCAAACATTTTGTTTTGAGTAAAAATGTGTCAA
ATCGTGGCCTCTAATGACCGAAGTTAATATGAGGAGTAAAACATCCCAAACGCGGCCGCAACCGGTCTTG
CATCCAGCTGGGCTGCAGGTCGAGGCTAAAAAACTAATCGCATTATCATCCCCTCGACGTACTGTACATA
TAACCACTGGTTTTATATACAGCAGTACTGTACATATAACCACTGGTTTTATATACAGCAGTCGACGTAC
TGTACATATAACCACTGGTTTTATATACAGCAGTACTGTACATATAACCACTGGTTTTATATACAGCAGT
CGAGGTAAGATTAGATATGGATATGTATATGGATATGTATATGGTGGTAATGCCATGTAATATGCTCGAC
TCTAGGATCTTCGCAAGACCCTTCCTCTATATAAGGAAGTTCATTTCATTTGGAGAGGACACGCTGAAGC
TAGTCGACTCTAGCCAAATCTAGAGTTAACCGGGCTCAGGCCTGGCGCGCCACTAGTATGAGAAAAGGAG
AAGAACTTTTCACTGGAGTTGTCCCAATTCTTATTGAATTAGATGGTGATGTTAATGGGCACAAATTTTT
TGTCCGTGGAGAGGGTGAAGGTGATGCAACAATCGGAAAACTTAGCCTTAAATTTATTTGCACTACTGGA
AAACTACCTGTTCCATGGCCAACACTTGTCACTACCCTTACCTATGGTGTTCAATGCTTTTCAAGATACC
CAGATCATATGAAGCGGCACGACTTCTTCAAGAGCGCCATGCCTGAGGGATACGTGCAGGAGAGGACCAT
CTATTTCAAGGACGACGGGACTTACAAGACACGTGCTGAAGTCAAGTTTGAGGGAGACACCCTCGTCAAC
AGGATCGAGCTTAAGGGAATTGATTTCAAGGAGGACGGAAACATCCTCGGCCACAAGTTGGAATACAACT
TTAACTCCCACAAAGTATACATCACGGCCGACAAGCAAAATAACGGCATCAAAGCCAACTTCACAATTCG
CCACAACGTTGAAGACGGCTCTGTGCAACTCGCTGATCATTATCAACAAAATACTCCAATTGGCGATGGC
CCTGTCCTTTTACCATAAGAGCTCGAATTTCCCCGATCGTTCAAACATTTGGCAATAAAGTTTCTTAAGA
TTGAATCCTGTTGCCGGTCTTGCGATGATTATCATATAATTTCTGTTGAATTACGTTAAGCATGTAATAA
TTAACATGTAATGCATGACGTTATTTATGAGATGGGTTTTTATGATTAGAGTCCCGCAATTATACATTTA
ATACGCGATAGAAAACAAAATATAGCGCGCAAACTAGGATAAATTATCGCGCGCGGTGTCATCTATGTTA
CTAGATCGGGAATTCAGATCGGCTGAGTGGCTCCTTCAACGTTGCGGTTCTGTCAGTTCCAAACGTAAAA
CGGCTTGTCCCGCGTCATCGGCGGGGGTCATAACGTGACTCCCTTAATTCTCCGCTCATGATCAGATTGT
CGTTTCCCGCCTTCAGTTTAAACTATCAGTGTTTGACAGGATATATTGGCGGGTAAACCTAAGAGAAAAG
AGCGTTTATTAGAATAATCGGATATTTAAAAGGGCGTGAAAAGGTTTATCCGTTCGTCCATTTGTATGTG
CATGCCAACCACAGGGTTCCCCAGATCTGGCGCCGGCCAGCGAGACGAGCAAGATTGGCCGCCGCCCGAA
ACGATCCGACAGCGCGCCCAGCACAGGTGCGCAGGCAAATTGCACCAACGCATACAGCGCCAGCAGAATG
CCATAGTGGGCGGTGACGTCGTTCGAGTGAACCAGATCGCGCAGGAGGCCCGGCAGCACCGGCATAATCA
GGCCGATGCCGACAGCGTCGAGCGCGACAGTGCTCAGAATTACGATCAGGGGTATGTTGGGTTTCACGTC
TGGCCTCCGGACCAGCCTCCGCTGGTCCGATTGAACGCGCGGATTCTTTATCACTGATAAGTTGGTGGAC
ATATTATGTTTATCAGTGATAAAGTGTCAAGCATGACAAAGTTGCAGCCGAATACAGTGATCCGTGCCGC
CCTGGACCTGTTGAACGAGGTCGGCGTAGACGGTCTGACGACACGCAAACTGGCGGAACGGTTGGGGGTT
CAGCAGCCGGCGCTTTACTGGCACTTCAGGAACAAGCGGGCGCTGCTCGACGCACTGGCCGAAGCCATGC
TGGCGGAGAATCATACGCATTCGGTGCCGAGAGCCGACGACGACTGGCGCTCATTTCTGATCGGGAATGC
CCGCAGCTTCAGGCAGGCGCTGCTCGCCTACCGCGATGGCGCGCGCATCCATGCCGGCACGCGACCGGGC
GCACCGCAGATGGAAACGGCCGACGCGCAGCTTCGCTTCCTCTGCGAGGCGGGTTTTTCGGCCGGGGACG
CCGTCAATGCGCTGATGACAATCAGCTACTTCACTGTTGGGGCCGTGCTTGAGGAGCAGGCCGGCGACAG
CGATGCCGGCGAGCGCGGCGGCACCGTTGAACAGGCTCCGCTCTCGCCGCTGTTGCGGGCCGCGATAGAC
GCCTTCGACGAAGCCGGTCCGGACGCAGCGTTCGAGCAGGGACTCGCGGTGATTGTCGATGGATTGGCGA
AAAGGAGGCTCGTTGTCAGGAACGTTGAAGGACCGAGAAAGGGTGACGATTGATCAGGACCGCTGCCGGA
GCGCAACCCACTCACTACAGCAGAGCCATGTAGACAACATCCCCTCCCCCTTTCCACCGCGTCAGACGCC
CGTAGCAGCCCGCTACGGGCTTTTTCATGCCCTGCCCTAGCGTCCAAGCCTCACGGCCGCGCTCGGCCTC
TCTGGCGGCCTTCTGGCGCTCTTCCGCTTCCTCGCTCACTGACTCGCTGCGCTCGGTCGTTCGGCTGCGG
CGAGCGGTATCAGCTCACTCAAAGGCGGTAATACGGTTATCCACAGAATCAGGGGATAACGCAGGAAAGA
ACATGTGAGCAAAAGGCCAGCAAAAGGCCAGGAACCGTAAAAAGGCCGCGTTGCTGGCGTTTTTCCATAG
GCTCCGCCCCCCTGACGAGCATCACAAAAATCGACGCTCAAGTCAGAGGTGGCGAAACCCGACAGGACTA
TAAAGATACCAGGCGTTTCCCCCTGGAAGCTCCCTCGTGCGCTCTCCTGTTCCGACCCTGCCGCTTACCG
GATACCTGTCCGCCTTTCTCCCTTCGGGAAGCGTGGCGCTTTTCCGCTGCATAACCCTGCTTCGGGGTCA
TTATAGCGATTTTTTCGGTATATCCATCCTTTTTCGCACGATATACAGGATTTTGCCAAAGGGTTCGTGT
AGACTTTCCTTGGTGTATCCAACGGCGTCAGCCGGGCAGGATAGGTGAAGTAGGCCCACCCGCGAGCGGG
TGTTCCTTCTTCACTGTCCCTTATTCGCACCTGGCGGTGCTCAACGGGAATCCTGCTCTGCGAGGCTGGC
CGGCTACCGCCGGCGTAACAGATGAGGGCAAGCGGATGGCTGATGAAACCAAGCCAACCAGGAAGGGCAG
CCCACCTATCAAGGTGTACTGCCTTCCAGACGAACGAAGAGCGATTGAGGAAAAGGCGGCGGCGGCCGGC
ATGAGCCTGTCGGCCTACCTGCTGGCCGTCGGCCAGGGCTACAAAATCACGGGCGTCGTGGACTATGAGC
ACGTCCGCGAGCTGGCCCGCATCAATGGCGACCTGGGCCGCCTGGGCGGCCTGCTGAAACTCTGGCTCAC
CGACGACCCGCGCACGGCGCGGTTCGGTGATGCCACGATCCTCGCCCTGCTGGCGAAGATCGAAGAGAAG
CAGGACGAGCTTGGCAAGGTCATGATGGGCGTGGTCCGCCCGAGGGCAGAGCCATGACTTTTTTAGCCGC
TAAAACGGCCGGGGGGTGCGCGTGATTGCCAAGCACGTCCCCATGCGCTCCATCAAGAAGAGCGACTTCG
CGGAGCTGGTGAAGTACATCACCGACGAGCAAGGCAAGACCGAGCGCCTTTCCGACGCTCACCGGGCTGG
TTGCCCTCGCCGCTGGGCTGGCGGCCGTCTATGGCCCTGCAAACGCGCCAGAAACGCCGTCGAAGCCGTG
TGCGAGACACCGCGGCCGCCGGCGTTGTGGATACCTCGCGGAAAACTTGGCCCTCACTGACAGATGAGGG
GCGGACGTTGACACTTGAGGGGCCGACTCACCCGGCGCGGCGTTGACAGATGAGGGGCAGGCTCGATTTC
GGCCGGCGACGTGGAGCTGGCCAGCCTCGCAAATCGGCGAAAACGCCTGATTTTACGCGAGTTTCCCACA
GATGATGTGGACAAGCCTGGGGATAAGTGCCCTGCGGTATTGACACTTGAGGGGCGCGACTACTGACAGA
TGAGGGGCGCGATCCTTGACACTTGAGGGGCAGAGTGCTGACAGATGAGGGGCGCACCTATTGACATTTG
AGGGGCTGTCCACAGGCAGAAAATCCAGCATTTGCAAGGGTTTCCGCCCGTTTTTCGGCCACCGCTAACC
TGTCTTTTAACCTGCTTTTAAACCAATATTTATAAACCTTGTTTTTAACCAGGGCTGCGCCCTGTGCGCG
TGACCGCGCACGCCGAAGGGGGGTGCCCCCCCTTCTCGAACCCTCCCGGCCCGCTAACGCGGGCCTCCCA
TCCCCCCAGGGGCTGCGCCCCTCGGCCGCGAACGGCCTCACCCCAAAAATGGCAGCGCTGGCAGTCCTTG
CCATTGCCGGGATCGGGGCAGTAACGGGATGGGCGATCAGCCCGAGCGCGACGCCCGGAAGCATTGACGT
GCCGCAGGTGCTGGCATCGACATTCAGCGACCAGGTGCCGGGCAGTGAGGGCGGCGGCCTGGGTGGCGGC
CTGCCCTTCACTTCGGCCGTCGGGGCATTCACGGACTTCATGGCGGGGCCGGCAATTTTTACCTTGGGCA
TTCTTGGCATAGTGGTCGCGGGTGCCGTGCTC
Features (pLannotate 1.2.2; 31 found; start..end, strand, type, name):
    208..357     +  CDS            satA (fragment): STA_BACSU - Also known as yyaR. Experimental evidence at protein level: Swiss-Prot protein existence level 1. Involved in resistance to streptothricin, a broad-spectrum antibiotic produced by streptomycetes. Detoxifies streptothricin via acetylation of the beta amino group of the first beta-lysyl moiety of streptothricin. From Bacillus subtilis (strain 168).
    366..1133    -  mobile_element IS1: prokaryotic transposable element IS1
   1325..2119    +  CDS            KanR: aminoglycoside phosphotransferase; aphA-3; confers resistance to kanamycin
   2418..3566    +  CDS            trfA: trans-acting replication protein that binds to and activates oriV
   3590..3653    +  CDS            TetR (fragment): tetracycline resistance regulatory protein; tetR
   5162..5186    +  misc_feature   LB T-DNA repeat: left border repeat from nopaline C58 T-DNA
   5240..5370    -  CDS            lacI (fragment): lac repressor; lacI; The lac repressor binds to the lac operator to inhibit transcription in E. coli. This inhibition can be relieved by adding lactose or isopropyl-β-D-thiogalactopyranoside (IPTG).
   5371..5671    -  rep_origin     M13 ori (fragment) (sequence partly withheld): M13 bacteriophage origin of replication; arrow indicates direction of (+) strand synthesis
   5669..5824    -  CDS            lacZα (fragment) (sequence partly withheld): LacZα fragment of β-galactosidase; lacZ fragment
   5833..6033    -  terminator     gene 7 terminator: transcription terminator for octopine-type Ti plasmid gene 7
   6080..6872    -  CDS            NeoR/KanR (fragment): aminoglycoside phosphotransferase from Tn5; aph(3')-II (or nptII); confers resistance to neomycin, kanamycin, and G418 (Geneticin®)
   6933..7112    -  promoter       NOS promoter: nopaline synthase promoter
   7192..7536    -  CDS            tnpA (fragment): TN5P_ECOLX - Also known as tnp. Experimental evidence at protein level: Swiss-Prot protein existence level 1. Mediates transposition of transposon Tn5 by a 'cut and paste' mechanism. First, the monomeric transposase binds the 19 bp inverted DNA repeats flanking the transposon. Then, dimerization of the DNA- bound transposase creates a synaptic DNA complex. After nicking of the first DNA strand, excision of the transposon proceeds through a series of intermediates. The transposase then mediates the insertion of the transposon at a new site by strand transfer. The activity of the wild- type tran
   8166..8426    +  CDS            lexA (fragment): LEXA_ECOLI - Also known as exrA, spr, tsl, umuA. Experimental evidence at protein level: Swiss-Prot protein existence level 1. Represses a number of genes involved in the response to DNA damage (SOS response), including recA and lexA. Binds to the 16 bp palindromic sequence 5'-CTGTATATATATACAG-3'. In the presence of single- stranded DNA, RecA interacts with LexA causing an autocatalytic cleavage which disrupts the DNA-binding part of LexA, leading to derepression of the SOS regulon and eventually DNA repair. Implicated in hydroxy radical-mediated cell death induced by hydroxyurea treatment (Pu
   8673..9614    +  CDS            ESR1 (fragment): ESR1_HUMAN - Also known as ESR, NR3A1. Experimental evidence at protein level: Swiss-Prot protein existence level 1. [Isoform 3]: Involved in activation of NOS3 and endothelial nitric oxide production (PubMed:21937726). Isoforms lacking one or several functional domains are thought to modulate transcriptional activity by competitive ligand or DNA binding and/or heterodimerization with the full-length receptor (PubMed:10970861). Binds to ERE and inhibits isoform 1 (PubMed:10970861). From Homo sapiens (Human).
   9641..9730    +  CDS            NR3C1 (fragment): GCR_RABIT - Also known as GRL. Experimental evidence at protein level: Swiss-Prot protein existence level 1. Receptor for glucocorticoids (GC). Has a dual mode of action: as a transcription factor that binds to glucocorticoid response elements (GRE), both for nuclear and mitochondrial DNA, and as a modulator of other transcription factors. Affects inflammatory responses, cellular proliferation and differentiation in target tissues. Involved in chromatin remodeling. Plays a role in rapid mRNA degradation by binding to the 5' UTR of target mRNAs and interacting with PNRC2 in a ligand-dependent m
   9760..10054   +  terminator     E9 terminator (fragment): terminator and polyadenylation signal from the pea rbcS-E9 gene
  10104..10132   -  promoter       GAL1 promoter (fragment): S. cerevisiae GAL1; inducible promoter, regulated by Gal4
  10296..10355   -  promoter       GAL10 promoter (fragment): S. cerevisiae GAL10; inducible promoter, regulated by Gal4
  10374..10420   +  promoter       minimal CaMV 35S promoter: minimal 35S promoter from cauliflower mosaic virus
  10489..11076   +  CDS            Superfolder GFP (fragment): Superfolder GFP is a basic (constitutively fluorescent) green fluorescent protein published in 2005, derived from Aequorea victoria. It is reported to be a very rapidly-maturing weak dimer.
  11096..11348   +  terminator     NOS terminator: nopaline synthase terminator and poly(A) signal
  11361..11391   -  promoter       NOS promoter (fragment): nopaline synthase promoter
  11515..11539   +  misc_feature   RB T-DNA repeat: right border repeat from nopaline C58 T-DNA
  11649..11898   -  CDS            TcR (fragment): tetracycline efflux protein; tetA; confers resistance to tetracycline
  12004..12654   +  CDS            TetR: tetracycline resistance regulatory protein; tetR
  13013..13203   -  rep_origin     ori (fragment): high-copy-number ColE1/pMB1/pBR322/pUC origin of replication
  13335..13444   +  oriT           oriT: incP origin of transfer
  13477..13848   +  CDS            traJ: oriT-recognizing protein; traJ
  13985..14616   +  rep_origin     oriV: incP origin of replication
  14680..12      +  CDS            klaC (fragment) (across the origin): KLAC_ECOLX - Also known as telB. Protein predicted: Swiss-Prot protein existence level 4. Belongs to the kla operon, which is associated with cryptic tellurite resistance, and IncW plasmid fertility inhibition. From Escherichia coli.
