[The description below was written by a language model from this plasmid's Addgene catalogue record and pLannotate feature annotations shown in this document.]
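Description:
UBQ10:sXVE:GFP1–9 is a 14.9 kb plant binary vector for Agrobacterium-mediated delivery, built on the UBQ10:sXVE:GFPc:Kan backbone. It provides estradiol-inducible expression of GFP1-9, the large detector fragment of the tripartite split superfolder GFP system. The backbone carries broad-host-range IncP (RK2-type) replication functions: oriV with its activator trfA, plus oriT and traJ for conjugal transfer. This is consistent with the recorded low copy number. Bacterial selection relies on an aphA-3 kanamycin resistance gene. The annotation also picks up backbone remnants that are not functional parts of the design, including an IS1 element, tetR/tetA fragments, a partial ColE1-type ori, and lacZα/M13 ori fragments.

Three units lie between the nopaline-type left and right T-DNA borders. The first is a NOS promoter–nptII cassette ending in the gene 7 terminator, which gives kanamycin selection in plants. The second encodes the XVE chimeric transactivator, annotated here as a LexA DNA-binding fragment and the human estrogen receptor (ESR1) ligand-binding region, followed by the pea rbcS-E9 terminator. The VP16 activation domain expected between them, and the UBQ10 promoter named in the record as driving XVE, are not annotated. The third is the responder: a minimal CaMV 35S promoter driving the 591 bp synthetic sfGFP1-9 fragment, cloned SpeI/SacI, with a NOS terminator. The short GAL1/GAL10 hits upstream of this promoter probably reflect the LexA operator region rather than true yeast promoters.

On estradiol treatment, XVE activates transcription of GFP1-9. This fragment is non-fluorescent alone and reconstitutes fluorescence only when the GFP10 and GFP11 strands, fused to two interacting proteins, are brought together. The vector is used to detect protein–protein interactions in planta, including those of membrane proteins.
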