Addgene plasmid #108187: UBQ10:sXVE:GFP1–9
Purpose: Binary vectors used for the inducible expression of tripartite split-sfGFP components (GFP1-9) in plants
Depositing lab: Tzu-Yin Liu. Depositing organization: National Tsing Hua University. Publication: Detection of membrane protein-protein interaction in planta based on dual intein-coupled tripartite split-GFP association. Liu TY, Chou WC, Chen WY, Chu CY, Dai CY, Wu PY. Plant J. 2018 Feb 16. doi: 10.1111/tpj.13874. PubMed 29451720.
Backbone
  Vector backbone: UBQ10:sXVE:GFPc:Kan
  Backbone manufacturer: Jörg Kudla
  Total vector size (bp): 14943
  Vector type: Plant Expression, Synthetic Biology
  Selectable markers: Kanamycin
Growth in bacteria
  Bacterial resistance: Kanamycin, 50 μg/mL
  Growth temperature: 37°C
  Growth strain: DH5alpha
  Copy number: Low Copy
Gene/Insert
  Gene/Insert name: GFP1-9
  Species: Synthetic
  Insert size (bp): 591
  Promoter: UBQ10:sXVE
  Cloning method: Restriction Enzyme; 5′ cloning site SpeI (unknown if destroyed); 3′ cloning site SacI (unknown if destroyed)
  Sequencing primers: 5′ cttcgcaagacccttcc; 3′ TCGCGTATTAAATGTATAATTGCGGGACTC
Terms and licenses: Academic/Nonprofit Terms; Industry Terms: Not Available to Industry
How to cite: UBQ10:sXVE:GFP1–9 was a gift from Tzu-Yin Liu (Addgene plasmid # 108187 ; http://n2t.net/addgene:108187 ; RRID:Addgene_108187)
