>Addgene plasmid #108187 | UBQ10:sXVE:GFP1–9 | depositor partial sequence | sequence record 204012 | GFP1-9
ATGAGAAAAGGAGAAGAACTTTTCACTGGAGTTGTCCCAATTCTTATTGAATTAGATGGTGATGTTAATG
GGCACAAATTTTTTGTCCGTGGAGAGGGTGAAGGTGATGCAACAATCGGAAAACTTAGCCTTAAATTTAT
TTGCACTACTGGAAAACTACCTGTTCCATGGCCAACACTTGTCACTACCCTTACCTATGGTGTTCAATGC
TTTTCAAGATACCCAGATCATATGAAGCGGCACGACTTCTTCAAGAGCGCCATGCCTGAGGGATACGTGC
AGGAGAGGACCATCTATTTCAAGGACGACGGGACTTACAAGACACGTGCTGAAGTCAAGTTTGAGGGAGA
CACCCTCGTCAACAGGATCGAGCTTAAGGGAATTGATTTCAAGGAGGACGGAAACATCCTCGGCCACAAG
TTGGAATACAACTTTAACTCCCACAAAGTATACATCACGGCCGACAAGCAAAATAACGGCATCAAAGCCA
ACTTCACAATTCGCCACAACGTTGAAGACGGCTCTGTGCAACTCGCTGATCATTATCAACAAAATACTCC
AATTGGCGATGGCCCTGTCCTTTTACCATAA
